>Addgene plasmid #118634 | pAC1801_pmax-dCasRx | addgene full sequence | sequence record 232471 | Addgene NGS Result
TGTCAATATTGGCCATTAGCCATATTATTCATTGGTTATATAGCATAAATCAATATTGGCTATTGGCCAT
TGCATACGTTGTATCTATATCATAATATGTACATTTATATTGGCTCATGTCCAATATGACCGCCATGTTG
GCATTGATTATTGACTAGTTATTAATAGTAATCAATTACGGGGTCATTAGTTCATAGCCCATATATGGAG
TTCCGCGTTACATAACTTACGGTAAATGGCCCGCCTGGCTGACCGCCCAACGACCCCCGCCCATTGACGT
CAATAATGACGTATGTTCCCATAGTAACGCCAATAGGGACTTTCCATTGACGTCAATGGGTGGAGTATTT
ACGGTAAACTGCCCACTTGGCAGTACATCAAGTGTATCATATGCCAAGTCCGCCCCCTATTGACGTCAAT
GACGGTAAATGGCCCGCCTGGCATTATGCCCAGTACATGACCTTACGGGACTTTCCTACTTGGCAGTACA
TCTACGTATTAGTCATCGCTATTACCATGGTGATGCGGTTTTGGCAGTACACCAATGGGCGTGGATAGCG
GTTTGACTCACGGGGATTTCCAAGTCTCCACCCCATTGACGTCAATGGGAGTTTGTTTTGGCACCAAAAT
CAACGGGACTTTCCAAAATGTCGTAATAACCCCGCCCCGTTGACGCAAATGGGCGGTAGGCGTGTACGGT
GGGAGGTCTATATAAGCAGAGGTCGTTTAGTGAACCGTCAGATCACTAGTAGCTTTATTGCGGTAGTTTA
TCACAGTTAAATTGCTAACGCAGTCAGTGCTCGACTGATCACAGGTAAGTATCAAGGTTACAAGACAGGT
TTAAGGAGGCCAATAGAAACTGGGCTTGTCGAGACAGAGAAGATTCTTGCGTTTCTGATAGGCACCTATT
GGTCTTACTGACATCCACTTTGCCTTTCTCTCCACAGGGAAAAAACAATTGACAAGTTTGTACAAAAAAG
CAGGCTCCGAATTCACCGGTGCCGCCACCATGAGCCCCAAGAAGAAGAGAAAGGTGGAGGCCAGCATCGA
AAAAAAAAAGTCCTTCGCCAAGGGCATGGGCGTGAAGTCCACACTCGTGTCCGGCTCCAAAGTGTACATG
ACAACCTTCGCCGAAGGCAGCGACGCCAGGCTGGAAAAGATCGTGGAGGGCGACAGCATCAGGAGCGTGA
ATGAGGGCGAGGCCTTCAGCGCTGAAATGGCCGATAAAAACGCCGGCTATAAGATCGGCAACGCCAAATT
CAGCCATCCTAAGGGCTACGCCGTGGTGGCTAACAACCCTCTGTATACAGGACCCGTCCAGCAGGATATG
CTCGGCCTGAAGGAAACTCTGGAAAAGAGGTACTTCGGCGAGAGCGCTGATGGCAATGACAATATTTGTA
TCCAGGTGATCCATAACATCCTGGACATTGAAAAAATCCTCGCCGAATACATTACCAACGCCGCCTACGC
CGTCAACAATATCTCCGGCCTGGATAAGGACATTATTGGATTCGGCAAGTTCTCCACAGTGTATACCTAC
GACGAATTCAAAGACCCCGAGCACCATAGGGCCGCTTTCAACAATAACGATAAGCTCATCAACGCCATCA
AGGCCCAGTATGACGAGTTCGACAACTTCCTCGATAACCCCAGACTCGGCTATTTCGGCCAGGCCTTTTT
CAGCAAGGAGGGCAGAAATTACATCATCAATTACGGCAACGAATGCTATGACATTCTGGCCCTCCTGAGC
GGACTGGCGCACTGGGTGGTCGCTAACAACGAAGAAGAGTCCAGGATCTCCAGGACCTGGCTCTACAACC
TCGATAAGAACCTCGACAACGAATACATCTCCACCCTCAACTACCTCTACGACAGGATCACCAATGAGCT
GACCAACTCCTTCTCCAAGAACTCCGCCGCCAACGTGAACTATATTGCCGAAACTCTGGGAATCAACCCT
GCCGAATTCGCCGAACAATATTTCAGATTCAGCATTATGAAAGAGCAGAAAAACCTCGGATTCAATATCA
CCAAGCTCAGGGAAGTGATGCTGGACAGGAAGGATATGTCCGAGATCAGGAAAAATCATAAGGTGTTCGA
CTCCATCAGGACCAAGGTCTACACCATGATGGACTTTGTGATTTATAGGTATTACATCGAAGAGGATGCC
AAGGTGGCTGCCGCCAATAAGTCCCTCCCCGATAATGAGAAGTCCCTGAGCGAGAAGGATATCTTTGTGA
TTAACCTGAGGGGCTCCTTCAACGACGACCAGAAGGATGCCCTCTACTACGATGAAGCTAATAGAATTTG
GAGAAAGCTCGAAAATATCATGCACAACATCAAGGAATTTAGGGGAAACAAGACAAGAGAGTATAAGAAG
AAGGACGCCCCTAGACTGCCCAGAATCCTGCCCGCTGGCCGTGATGTTTCCGCCTTCAGCAAACTCATGT
ATGCCCTGACCATGTTCCTGGATGGCAAGGAGATCAACGACCTCCTGACCACCCTGATTAATAAATTCGA
TAACATCCAGAGCTTCCTGAAGGTGATGCCTCTCATCGGAGTCAACGCTAAGTTCGTGGAGGAATACGCC
TTTTTCAAAGACTCCGCCAAGATCGCCGATGAGCTGAGGCTGATCAAGTCCTTCGCTAGAATGGGAGAAC
CTATTGCCGATGCCAGGAGGGCCATGTATATCGACGCCATCCGTATTTTAGGAACCAACCTGTCCTATGA
TGAGCTCAAGGCCCTCGCCGACACCTTTTCCCTGGACGAGAACGGAAACAAGCTCAAGAAAGGCAAGCAC
GGCATGAGAAATTTCATTATTAATAACGTGATCAGCAATAAAAGGTTCCACTACCTGATCAGATACGGTG
ATCCTGCCCACCTCCATGAGATCGCCAAAAACGAGGCCGTGGTGAAGTTCGTGCTCGGCAGGATCGCTGA
CATCCAGAAAAAACAGGGCCAGAACGGCAAGAACCAGATCGACAGGTACTACGAAACTTGTATCGGAAAG
GATAAGGGCAAGAGCGTGAGCGAAAAGGTGGACGCTCTCACAAAGATCATCACCGGAATGAACTACGACC
AATTCGACAAGAAAAGGAGCGTCATTGAGGACACCGGCAGGGAAAACGCCGAGAGGGAGAAGTTTAAAAA
GATCATCAGCCTGTACCTCACCGTGATCTACCACATCCTCAAGAATATTGTCAATATCAACGCCAGGTAC
GTCATCGGATTCCATTGCGTCGAGCGTGATGCTCAACTGTACAAGGAGAAAGGCTACGACATCAATCTCA
AGAAACTGGAAGAGAAGGGATTCAGCTCCGTCACCAAGCTCTGCGCTGGCATTGATGAAACTGCCCCCGA
TAAGAGAAAGGACGTGGAAAAGGAGATGGCTGAAAGAGCCAAGGAGAGCATTGACAGCCTCGAGAGCGCC
AACCCCAAGCTGTATGCCAATTACATCAAATACAGCGACGAGAAGAAAGCCGAGGAGTTCACCAGGCAGA
TTAACAGGGAGAAGGCCAAAACCGCCCTGAACGCCTACCTGAGGAACACCAAGTGGAATGTGATCATCAG
GGAGGACCTCCTGAGAATTGACAACAAGACATGTACCCTGTTCGCAAACAAGGCCGTCGCCCTGGAAGTG
GCCAGGTATGTCCACGCCTATATCAACGACATTGCCGAGGTCAATTCCTACTTCCAACTGTACCATTACA
TCATGCAGAGAATTATCATGAATGAGAGGTACGAGAAAAGCAGCGGAAAGGTGTCCGAGTACTTCGACGC
TGTGAATGACGAGAAGAAGTACAACGATAGGCTCCTGAAACTGCTGTGTGTGCCTTTCGGCTACTGTATC
CCCAGGTTTAAGAACCTGAGCATCGAGGCCCTGTTCGATAGGAACGAGGCCGCCAAGTTCGACAAGGAGA
AAAAGAAGGTGTCCGGCAATTCCGGATCCGGACCTAAGAAAAAGAGGAAGGTGGCGGCCGCTTACCCATA
CGATGTTCCAGATTACGCTTGATTAATTAAGAATTCGACCCAGCTTTCTTGTACAAAGTGGTTGATATCC
AGCACAGTGGCGGCCGCTCGAGTCTAGAGGGCCCGCGGTTCGAAGGTAAGCCTATCCCTAACCCTCTCCT
CGGTCTCGATTCTACGCGTACCGGTTAGCAATTGTTTTTTCGATGAGTTTGGACAAACCACAACTAGAAT
GCAGTGAAAAAAATGCTTTATTTGTGAAATTTGTGATGCTATTGCTTTATTTGTAACCATTATAAGCTGC
AATAAACAAGTTAACAACAACAATTGCATTCATTTTATGTTTCAGGTTCAGGGGGAGGTGTGGGAGGTTT
TTTAAAGCAAGTAAAACCTCTACAAATGTGGTACTTAAGAGGGGGAGACCAAAGGGCGAGACGTTAAGGC
CTCACGTGACATGTGAGCAAAAGGCCAGCAAAAGGCCAGGAACCGTAAAAAGGCCGCGTTGCTGGCGTTT
TTCCATAGGCTCCGCCCCCCTGACGAGCATCACAAAAATCGACGCTCAAGTCAGAGGTGGCGAAACCCGA
CAGGACTATAAAGATACCAGGCGTTTCCCCCTGGAAGCTCCCTCGTGCGCTCTCCTGTTCCGACCCTGCC
GCTTACGGGATACCTGTCCGCCTTTCTCCCTTCGGGAAGCGTGGCGCTTTCTCATAGCTCACGCTGTAGG
TATCTCAGTTCGGTGTAGGTCGTTCGCTCCAAGCTGGGCTGTGTGCACGAACCCCCCGTTCAGCCCGACC
GCTGCGCCTTATCCGGTAACTATCGTCTTGAGTCCAACCCGGTAAGACACGACTTATCGCCACTGGCAGC
AGCCACTGGTAACAGGATTAGCAGAGCGAGGTATGTAGGCGGTGCTACAGAGTTCTTGAAGTGGTGGCCT
AACTACGGCTACACTAGAAGAACAGTATTTGGTATCTGCGCTCTGCTGAAGCCAGTTACCTTCGGAAAAA
GAGTTGGTAGCTCTTGATCCGGCAAACAAACCACCGCTGGTAGCGGTGGTTTTTTTGTTTGCAAGCAGCA
GATTACGCGCAGAAAAAAAGGATCTCAAGAAGATCCTTTGATCTTTTCTACGGGGTCTGACGCTCAGTGG
AACGAAAACTCACGTTAAGGGATTTTGGTCATGCCGTCTCAGAAGAACTCGTCAAGAAGGCGATAGAAGG
CGATGCGCTGCGAATCGGGAGCGGCGATACCGTAAAGCACGAGGAAGCGGTCAGCCCATTCGCCGCCAAG
CTCTTCAGCAATATCACGGGTAGCCAACGCTATGTCCTGATAGCGGTCCGCCACACCCAGCCGGCCACAG
TCGATGAATCCAGAAAAGCGGCCATTTTCCACCATGATATTCGGCAAGCAGGCATCGCCATGGGTCACGA
CGAGATCCTCGCCGTCGGGCATGCTCGCCTTGAGCCTGGCGAACAGTTCGGCTGGCGCGAGCCCCTGATG
CTCTTCGTCCAGATCATCCTGATCGACAAGACCGGCTTCCATCCGAGTACGTGCTCTCTCGATGCGATGT
TTCGCTTGGTGGTCGAATGGGCAGGTAGCCGGATCAAGCGTATGCAGCCGCCGCATTGCATCAGCCATGA
TGGATACTTTCTCGGCAGGAGCAAGGTGAGATGACAGGAGATCCTGCCCCGGCACTTCGCCCAATAGCAG
CCAGTCCCTTCCCGCTTCAGTGACAACGTCGAGTACAGCTGCGCAAGGAACGCCCGTCGTGGCCAGCCAC
GATAGCCGCGCTGCCTCGTCTTGCAGTTCATTCAGGGCACCGGACAGGTCGGTCTTGACAAAAAGAACCG
GGCGCCCCTGCGCTGACAGCCGGAACACGGCGGCATCAGAGCAGCCGATTGTCTGTTGTGCCCAGTCATA
GCCGAATAGCCTCTCCACCCAAGCGGCCGGAGAACCTGCGTGCAATCCATCTTGTTCAATCATAATATTA
TTGAAGCATTTATCAGGGTTCGTCTCGTCCCGGTCTCCTCCCATGCA
Features (pLannotate 1.2.2; 13 found; start..end, strand, type, name):
    142..519     +  enhancer       CMV enhancer: human cytomegalovirus immediate early enhancer
    521..720     +  promoter       CMV promoter: human cytomegalovirus (CMV) immediate early promoter
    815..947     +  intron         chimeric intron: chimera between introns from human β-globin and immunoglobulin heavy chain genes
    962..986     +  protein_bind   attB1: mutant version of attB; recombination site for the Gateway® BP reaction BP Clonase™
   1046..3943    +  CDS            RfxCas13d: RNA-targeting Type VI CRISPR protein from Ruminococcus flavefaciens strain XPD3002 (Konermann et al., 2018)
   3983..4010    +  CDS            3xHA (fragment): three tandem HA epitope tags
   4028..4052    -  protein_bind   attB2: mutant version of attB; recombination site for the Gateway® BP reaction BP Clonase™
   4105..4146    +  CDS            V5 tag: epitope tag from simian virus 5
   4201..4282    -  polyA_signal   SV40 poly(A) signal: SV40 polyadenylation signal
   4305..4373    -  CDS            large T antigen (fragment): large T antigen from SV40 (simian virus 40)
   4480..5068    -  rep_origin     ori: high-copy-number ColE1/pMB1/pBR322/pUC origin of replication
   5149..5943    -  CDS            NeoR/KanR: aminoglycoside phosphotransferase from Tn5; aph(3')-II (or nptII); confers resistance to neomycin, kanamycin, and G418 (Geneticin®)
   5944..5970    -  promoter       AmpR promoter (fragment): bla
