[The description below was written by a language model from this plasmid's Addgene catalogue record and pLannotate feature annotations shown in this document.]
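Description:
pAC1801_pmax-dCasRx is a mammalian expression plasmid built on the pMAX backbone (Amaxa) for transient transfection of a catalytically dead RNA-targeting Cas13d. It is propagated in E. coli through a high-copy ColE1/pUC-type origin and selected with kanamycin via a Tn5 aminoglycoside phosphotransferase (NeoR/KanR) gene, which in the annotation sits directly downstream of a fragment of the bla promoter. No mammalian promoter is annotated for this marker, and no episomal replication element is annotated either, consistent with the stated transient use.

The payload is dCasRx, described as NLS-dRfxCas13d-NLS: the Ruminococcus flavefaciens XPD3002 Cas13d coding sequence flanked by nuclear localisation signals and carrying R239A/H244A/R858A/H863A substitutions, which the "d" designation indicates abolish RNA cleavage while leaving guide-directed RNA binding in place. The insert was derived in part from an earlier EF1a-dCasRx-2A-EGFP plasmid and introduced by Gateway cloning, so it is bracketed by attB1 and attB2 sites. A fragment matching an HA epitope follows the Cas13d coding region inside the attB sites, and a V5 tag sequence lies just beyond attB2; the record does not say whether V5 is in frame with the protein.

The catalogue lists the promoter as CAGGS, whereas the automated annotation of the 5,997 nt sequence calls a CMV enhancer, a CMV immediate-early promoter and a chimeric β-globin/immunoglobulin intron upstream of the insert, with an SV40 polyadenylation signal downstream. This discrepancy is not resolved by the record.

The associated work concerns CRISPR artificial splicing factors, so this untethered dCasRx plausibly serves as an RNA-binding scaffold or effector-free control alongside a separately supplied guide RNA, since no guide cassette is annotated here.
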