Addgene plasmid #118634: pAC1801_pmax-dCasRx
Purpose: Transient transfection; Expresses dCasRx; CAGGS promoter
Depositing lab: Albert Cheng. Depositing organization: Jackson Laboratory. Publication: CRISPR artificial splicing factors. Du M, Jillette N, Zhu JJ, Li S, Cheng AW. Nat Commun. 2020 Jun 12;11(1):2973. doi: 10.1038/s41467-020-16806-4. PubMed 32532987.
Backbone
  Vector backbone: pMAX
  Backbone manufacturer: Amaxa
  Vector type: Mammalian Expression
Growth in bacteria
  Bacterial resistance: Kanamycin, 50 μg/mL
  Growth temperature: 37°C
  Growth strain: NEB Stable
  Copy number: Unknown
Gene/Insert
  Gene/Insert name: dCasRx (alt name: NLS-dRfxCas13d-NLS)
  Species: Synthetic
  Mutation: R239A/H244A/R858A/H863A
  Promoter: CAGGS
  Cloning method: Gateway Cloning
  Sequencing primers: 5′ gggcttgtcgagacagagaagat; 3′ ACCGAGGAGAGGGTTAGGGAT
Resource information
  A portion of this plasmid was derived from a plasmid made by: Konermann et al (doi:10.1016/j.cell.2018.02.033) XR002: EF1a-dCasRx-2A-EGFP (Plasmid #109050)
Terms and licenses: Academic/Nonprofit Terms; Industry Terms: Not Available to Industry
Depositor comments: More info at http://CasFx.org . Please visit https://www.biorxiv.org/content/early/2018/09/30/431064 for bioRxiv preprint.
How to cite: pAC1801_pmax-dCasRx was a gift from Albert Cheng (Addgene plasmid # 118634 ; http://n2t.net/addgene:118634 ; RRID:Addgene_118634)
